Addgene plasmid #41131: pOPINRSE
Purpose: (Empty Backbone)
Depositing lab: Ray Owens. Depositing organization: University of Oxford.
Backbone
  Vector backbone: pRSRDuet-1
  Backbone manufacturer: Merck
  Vector type: Bacterial Expression
Growth in bacteria
  Bacterial resistance: Kanamycin, 50 μg/mL
  Growth temperature: 37°C
  Growth strain: DH5alpha
  Copy number: Unknown
Terms and licenses: Academic/Nonprofit Terms; Industry Terms: Not Available to Industry
How to cite: pOPINRSE was a gift from Ray Owens (Addgene plasmid # 41131 ; http://n2t.net/addgene:41131 ; RRID:Addgene_41131)
