[The description below was written by a language model from this plasmid's Addgene catalogue record and pLannotate feature annotations shown in this document.]
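Description:
pOPINRSE is an empty bacterial expression backbone of 3,971 bp derived from a Duet-series vector (recorded as pRSRDuet-1, Merck). It replicates in E. coli from the RSF 1030 origin, which is compatible with other common origin classes, so the plasmid can coexist with additional plasmids in the same cell, an arrangement suited to co-expression of protein partners. Selection is by kanamycin through an aph(3')-Ia aminoglycoside phosphotransferase gene driven by a bla-type promoter. The record lists the copy number as unknown. Short annotated tetracycline-resistance, CAP-site and partial bla promoter matches in the backbone appear to be fragmentary remnants rather than functional units.

The expression cassette consists of a T7 promoter (spanning the sequence origin) followed immediately by a lac operator and the efficient T7 gene 10 ribosome binding site, and it ends at a T7 terminator. A plasmid-borne lacI gene with its own promoter supplies lac repressor, so transcription depends on a host providing T7 RNA polymerase and is inducible with IPTG. Between the RBS and the terminator sits a stuffer comprising a lac promoter, operator and lacZα fragment. Because lacZα allows blue/white discrimination, replacing this stuffer with an insert would presumably let recombinant clones be identified by loss of colour, although the record does not describe the cloning method. Downstream of the stuffer is a polyhistidine coding segment, positioned so that it could act as a C-terminal affinity tag for purifying the inserted protein. The short S-Tag and SET1 fragments annotated after it are partial matches, probably carried over from the parent vector. No insert is present, and the intended use is recombinant protein production in E. coli.
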