Features (pLannotate 1.2.2; 20 found; start..end, strand, type, name):
      3..27      +  protein_bind   lac operator: The lac repressor binds to the lac operator to inhibit transcription in E. coli. This inhibition can be relieved by adding lactose or isopropyl-β-D-thiogalactopyranoside (IPTG). lac repressor encoded by lacI
     42..64      +  RBS            RBS: efficient ribosome binding site from bacteriophage T7 gene 10 (Olins and Rangwala, 1989)
    168..189     +  protein_bind   CAP binding site: CAP binding activates transcription in the presence of cAMP. E. coli catabolite activator protein
    204..234     +  promoter       lac promoter: promoter for the E. coli lac operon
    242..258     +  protein_bind   lac operator: The lac repressor binds to the lac operator to inhibit transcription in E. coli. This inhibition can be relieved by adding lactose or isopropyl-β-D-thiogalactopyranoside (IPTG). lac repressor encoded by lacI
    278..451     +  CDS            lacZα: LacZα fragment of β-galactosidase; lacZ fragment
    471..488     +  CDS            7xHis (fragment): 6xHis affinity tag
    508..549     +  CDS            S-Tag (fragment): affinity and epitope tag derived from pancreatic ribonuclease A
    579..596     +  CDS            SET1 (fragment): solubility-enhancement tag derived from T7 phage gene 10B
    604..651     +  terminator     T7 terminator: transcription terminator for bacteriophage T7 RNA polymerase
    815..872     +  promoter       AmpR promoter (fragment): bla
    881..1696    -  CDS            KanR: aminoglycoside phosphotransferase; aph(3')-Ia; confers resistance to kanamycin in bacteria or G418 (Geneticin®) in eukaryotes
   1697..1788    -  promoter       AmpR promoter: bla
   1804..2553    -  rep_origin     RSF ori: Plasmids containing the RSF 1030 origin of replication can be propagated in E. coli cells that contain additional plasmids with compatible origins.
   2636..2700    -  CDS            TcR (fragment): tetracycline efflux protein; tet; confers resistance to tetracycline
   2715..2736    -  protein_bind   CAP binding site: CAP binding activates transcription in the presence of cAMP. E. coli catabolite activator protein
   2749..3831    -  CDS            lacI: lac repressor; lacI; The lac repressor binds to the lac operator to inhibit transcription in E. coli. This inhibition can be relieved by adding lactose or isopropyl-β-D-thiogalactopyranoside (IPTG).
   3832..3909    -  promoter       lacI promoter: lacI
   3917..3952    -  CDS            TcR (fragment): tetracycline efflux protein; tet; confers resistance to tetracycline
   3955..2       +  promoter       T7 promoter (across the origin): promoter for bacteriophage T7 RNA polymerase
>Addgene plasmid #41131 | pOPINRSE | depositor full sequence | sequence record 54722 | pOPINRSE sequence 3971 bps
GGGGAATTGTGAGCGGATAACAATTCCCCTGTAGAAATAATTTTGTTTAACTTTAATAAGGAGATATACC
ATGGCACACCATCACCACCATCACAGCAGCGGTCTGGAAGTTCTGTTTCAGGGTACCGTCGACCCGACTG
GAAAGCGGGCAGTGAGCGCAACGCAATTAATGTGAGTTAGCTCACTCATTAGGCACCCCAGGCTTTACAC
TTTATGCTTCCGGCTCGTATGTTGTGTGGAATTGTGAGCGGATAACAATTTCACACAGGAAACAGCTATG
ACCATGATTACGGATTCACTGGCCGTCGTTTTACAACGTCGTGACTGGGAAAACCCTGGCGTTACCCAAC
TTAATCGCCTTGCAGCACATCCCCCTTTCGCCAGCTGGCGTAATAGCGAAGAGGCCCGCACCGATCGCCC
TTCCCAACAGTTGCGCAGCCTGAATGGCGAATGGCGCCAAGCTGTTTAAACATCACCATCACCATCACTA
AGCTTCTCGAGTCTGGTAAAGAAACCGCTGCTGCGAAATTTGAACGCCAGCACATGGACTCGTCTACTAG
CGCAGCTTAATTAACCTAGGCTGCTGCCACCGCTGAGCAATAACTAGCATAACCCCTTGGGGCCTCTAAA
CGGGTCTTGAGGGGTTTTTTGCTGAAACCTCAGGCATTTGAGAAGCACACGGTCACACTGCTTCCGGTAG
TCAATAAACCGGTAAACCAGCAATAGACATAAGCGGCTATTTAACGACCCTGCCCTGAACCGACGACAAG
CTGACGACCGGGTCTCCGCAAGTGGCACTTTTCGGGGAAATGTGCGCGGAACCCCTATTTGTTTATTTTT
CTAAATACATTCAAATATGTATCCGCTCATGAATTAATTCTTAGAAAAACTCATCGAGCATCAAATGAAA
CTGCAATTTATTCATATCAGGATTATCAATACCATATTTTTGAAAAAGCCGTTTCTGTAATGAAGGAGAA
AACTCACCGAGGCAGTTCCATAGGATGGCAAGATCCTGGTATCGGTCTGCGATTCCGACTCGTCCAACAT
CAATACAACCTATTAATTTCCCCTCGTCAAAAATAAGGTTATCAAGTGAGAAATCACCATGAGTGACGAC
TGAATCCGGTGAGAATGGCAAAAGTTTATGCATTTCTTTCCAGACTTGTTCAACAGGCCAGCCATTACGC
TCGTCATCAAAATCACTCGCATCAACCAAACCGTTATTCATTCGTGATTGCGCCTGAGCGAGACGAAATA
CGCGGTCGCTGTTAAAAGGACAATTACAAACAGGAATCGAATGCAACCGGCGCAGGAACACTGCCAGCGC
ATCAACAATATTTTCACCTGAATCAGGATATTCTTCTAATACCTGGAATGCTGTTTTCCCGGGGATCGCA
GTGGTGAGTAACCATGCATCATCAGGAGTACGGATAAAATGCTTGATGGTCGGAAGAGGCATAAATTCCG
TCAGCCAGTTTAGTCTGACCATCTCATCTGTAACATCATTGGCAACGCTACCTTTGCCATGTTTCAGAAA
CAACTCTGGCGCATCGGGCTTCCCATACAATCGATAGATTGTCGCACCTGATTGCCCGACATTATCGCGA
GCCCATTTATACCCATATAAATCAGCATCCATGTTGGAATTTAATCGCGGCCTAGAGCAAGACGTTTCCC
GTTGAATATGGCTCATACTCTTCCTTTTTCAATATTATTGAAGCATTTATCAGGGTTATTGTCTCATGAG
CGGATACATATTTGAATGTATTTAGAAAAATAAACAAATAGGCATGCAGCGCTCTTCCGCTTCCTCGCTC
ACTGACTCGCTACGCTCGGTCGTTCGACTGCGGCGAGCGGTGTCAGCTCACTCAAAAGCGGTAATACGGT
TATCCACAGAATCAGGGGATAAAGCCGGAAAGAACATGTGAGCAAAAAGCAAAGCACCGGAAGAAGCCAA
CGCCGCAGGCGTTTTTCCATAGGCTCCGCCCCCCTGACGAGCATCACAAAAATCGACGCTCAAGCCAGAG
GTGGCGAAACCCGACAGGACTATAAAGATACCAGGCGTTTCCCCCTGGAAGCTCCCTCGTGCGCTCTCCT
GTTCCGACCCTGCCGCTTACCGGATACCTGTCCGCCTTTCTCCCTTCGGGAAGCGTGGCGCTTTCTCATA
GCTCACGCTGTTGGTATCTCAGTTCGGTGTAGGTCGTTCGCTCCAAGCTGGGCTGTGTGCACGAACCCCC
CGTTCAGCCCGACCGCTGCGCCTTATCCGGTAACTATCGTCTTGAGTCCAACCCGGTAAGACACGACTTA
TCGCCACTGGCAGCAGCCATTGGTAACTGATTTAGAGGACTTTGTCTTGAAGTTATGCACCTGTTAAGGC
TAAACTGAAAGAACAGATTTTGGTGAGTGCGGTCCTCCAACCCACTTACCTTGGTTCAAAGAGTTGGTAG
CTCAGCGAACCTTGAGAAAACCACCGTTGGTAGCGGTGGTTTTTCTTTATTTATGAGATGATGAATCAAT
CGGTCTATCAAGTCAACGAACAGCTATTCCGTTACTCTAGATTTCAGTGCAATTTATCTCTTCAAATGTA
GCACCTGAAGTCAGCCCCATACGATATAAGTTGTAATTCTCATGTTAGTCATGCCCCGCGCCCACCGGAA
GGAGCTGACTGGGTTGAAGGCTCTCAAGGGCATCGGTCGAGATCCCGGTGCCTAATGAGTGAGCTAACTT
ACATTAATTGCGTTGCGCTCACTGCCCGCTTTCCAGTCGGGAAACCTGTCGTGCCAGCTGCATTAATGAA
TCGGCCAACGCGCGGGGAGAGGCGGTTTGCGTATTGGGCGCCAGGGTGGTTTTTCTTTTCACCAGTGAGA
CGGGCAACAGCTGATTGCCCTTCACCGCCTGGCCCTGAGAGAGTTGCAGCAAGCGGTCCACGCTGGTTTG
CCCCAGCAGGCGAAAATCCTGTTTGATGGTGGTTAACGGCGGGATATAACATGAGCTGTCTTCGGTATCG
TCGTATCCCACTACCGAGATGTCCGCACCAACGCGCAGCCCGGACTCGGTAATGGCGCGCATTGCGCCCA
GCGCCATCTGATCGTTGGCAACCAGCATCGCAGTGGGAACGATGCCCTCATTCAGCATTTGCATGGTTTG
TTGAAAACCGGACATGGCACTCCAGTCGCCTTCCCGTTCCGCTATCGGCTGAATTTGATTGCGAGTGAGA
TATTTATGCCAGCCAGCCAGACGCAGACGCGCCGAGACAGAACTTAATGGGCCCGCTAACAGCGCGATTT
GCTGGTGACCCAATGCGACCAGATGCTCCACGCCCAGTCGCGTACCGTCTTCATGGGAGAAAATAATACT
GTTGATGGGTGTCTGGTCAGAGACATCAAGAAATAACGCCGGAACATTAGTGCAGGCAGCTTCCACAGCA
ATGGCATCCTGGTCATCCAGCGGATAGTTAATGATCAGCCCACTGACGCGTTGCGCGAGAAGATTGTGCA
CCGCCGCTTTACAGGCTTCGACGCCGCTTCGTTCTACCATCGACACCACCACGCTGGCACCCAGTTGATC
GGCGCGAGATTTAATCGCCGCGACAATTTGCGACGGCGCGTGCAGGGCCAGACTGGAGGTGGCAACGCCA
ATCAGCAACGACTGTTTGCCCGCCAGTTGTTGTGCCACGCGGTTGGGAATGTAATTCAGCTCCGCCATCG
CCGCTTCCACTTTTTCCCGCGTTTTCGCAGAAACGTGGCTGGCCTGGTTCACCACGCGGGAAACGGTCTG
ATAAGAGACACCGGCATACTCTGCGACATCGTATAACGTTACTGGTTTCACATTCACCACCCTGAATTGA
CTCTCTTCCGGGCGCTATCATGCCATACCGCGAAAGGTTTTGCGCCATTCGATGGTGTCCGGGATCTCGA
CGCTCTCCCTTATGCGACTCCTGCATTAGGAAATTAATACGACTCACTATA
