>Addgene plasmid #41131 | pOPINRSE | addgene partial sequence | sequence record 61638 | T7 5'-TAATACGACTCACTATAGGG-3'
TTTTGTTTAACTTTAATAAGGAGATATACCATGGCACACCATCACCACCATCACAGCAGCGGTCTGGAAG
TTCTGTTTCAGGGTACCGTCGACCCGACTGGAAAGCGGGCAGTGAGCGCAACGCAATTAATGTGAGTTAG
CTCACTCATTAGGCACCCCAGGCTTTACACTTTATGCTTCCGGCTCGTATGTTGTGTGGAATTGTGAGCG
GATAACAATTTCACACAGGAAACAGCTATGACCATGATTACGGATTCACTGGCCGTCGTTTTACAACGTC
GTGACTGGGAAAACCCTGGCGTTACCCAACTTAATCGCCTTGCAGCACATCCCCCTTTCGCCAGCTGGCG
TAATAGCGAAGAGGCCCGCACCGATCGCCCTTCCCAACAGTTGCGCAGCCTGAATGGCGAATGGCGCCAA
GCTGTTTAAACATCACCATCACCATCACTAAGCTTCTCGAGTCTGGTAAAGAAACCGCTGCTGCGAAATT
TGAACGCCAGCACATGGACTCGTCTACTAGCGCAGCTTAATTAACCTAGGCTGCTGCCACCGCTGAGCAA
TAACTAGCATAACCCCTTGGGGCCTCTAAACGGGTCTTGAGGGGTTTTTTGCTGAAACCTCAGGCATTTG
AGAAGCACACGGTCACACTGCTTCCGGTAGTCAATAAACCGGTAAACCAGCAATAGACATAAGCGGCTAT
TTAACGACCCTGCCCTGAACCGACGACAAGCTGACGACCGGGTCTCCGCAAGTGGCACTTTTCGGGGAAA
TGTGCGCGGAA
